>Addgene plasmid #202922 | Salsa-BC81-P1G9 | addgene full sequence | sequence record 413464 | Addgene NGS Result
AGCGCCCAATACGCAAACCGCCTCTCCCCGCGCGTTGGCCGATTCATTAATGCAGTCGAGGGATCTCCAT
AAGAGAAGAGGGACAGCTATGACTGGGAGTAGTCAGGAGAGGAGGAAAAATCTGGCTAGTAAAACATGTA
AGGAAAATTTTAGGGATGTTAAAGAAAAAAATAACACAAAACAAAATATAAAAAAAATCTAACCTCAAGT
CAAGGCTTTTCTATGGAATAAGGAATGGACAGCAGGGGGCTGTTTCATATACTGATGACCTCTTTATAGC
CAACCTTTGTTCATGGCAGCCAGCATATGGGCATATGTTGCCAAACTCTAAACCAAATACTCATTCTGAT
GTTTTAAATGATTTGCCCTCCCATATGTCCTTCCGAGTGAGAGACACAAAAAATTCCAACACACTATTGC
AATGAAAATAAATTTCCTTTATTAGCCAGAAGTCAGATGCTCAAGGGGCTTCATGATGTCCCCATAATTT
TTGGCAGAGGGAAAAAGATCGATCTCAGTGGTATTTGTGAGCCAGGGCATTGGCCACACCAGCCACCACC
TTCTGATAGGCAGCCTGCACCTGAGGAGTGAATTCTTTGCCAAAATGATGAGACAGCACAACAACCAGCA
CGTTGCCCAGGAGCTGTAGGAAAGAGAAGAAGGCATGAACATGGTTAGCAGAGGGGCCCGGTTTGGACTC
AGAGTATTTTATCCTCATCTCAAACAGTGTATATCATTGTAACCATAAAGAGAAAGGCAGGATGATGACC
AGGGTGTAGTTGTTTCTACCAATAAGAATATTTCCACGCCAGCCAGAATTTATATGCAGAAATATTCTAC
CTTATCATTTAATTATAACAATTGTTCTCTAAAACTGTGCTGAAGTACAATATAATATACCCTGATTGCC
TTGAAAAAAAAGTGATTAGAGAAAGTACTTACAATCTGACAAATAAACAAAAGTGAATTTAAAAATTCGT
TACAAATGCAAGCTAAAGTTTAACGAAAAAGTTACAGAAAATGAAAAGAAAATAAGAGGAGACAATGGTT
GTCAACAGAGTAGAAAGTGAAAGAAACAAAATTATCATGAGGGTCCATGGTGATACAAGGGACATCTTCC
CATTCTAAACAACACCCTGAAAACTTTGCCCCCTCCATATAACATGAATTTTACAATAGCGAAAAAGAAA
GAACAATCAAGGGTCCCCAAACTCACCCTGAAGTTCTCAGCTCTAGAGATATCGTCGAGGCCGCGCTAGC
GTTTAAACTGTCGACCTTAATTAAGAGATCTGCTCGAGGCGCGTCAGCTGACTAGAGGATCCCCGGGTAC
CGAGCTCGAATTCGGGGCCGCGGAGGCTGGATCGGTCCCGGTGTCTTCTATGGAGGTCAAAACAGCGTGG
ATGGCGTCTCCAGGCGATCTGACGGTTCACTAAACGAGCTCTGCTTATATAGGCCTCCCACCGTACACGC
CTACCTCGACCCGGGTACCGAGCTCGACTTTCACTTTTCTCTATCACTGATAGGGAGTGGTAAACTCGAC
TTTCACTTTTCTCTATCACTGATAGGGAGTGGTAAACTCGACTTTCACTTTTCTCTATCACTGATAGGGA
GTGGTAAACTCGACTTTCACTTTTCTCTATCACTGATAGGGAGTGGTAAACTCGACTTTCACTTTTCTCT
ATCACTGATAGGGAGTGGTAAACTCGACCTATATAAGCAGAGCTCGTTTAGTGAACCGTCAGATCGCCTG
GAGACGCCATCCACGCTGTTTTGACCTCCATAGAAGACACCGGGACCGATCCAGCCTCCGCGGCCCCGAA
TTCCTGCAGCGGCCGCTCTAGAACTAGTGGATCCCCGCGGATGGTGAGCAAGGGCGAGGAGCTGTTCACC
GGGGTGGTGCCCATCCTGGTCGAGCTGGACGGCGACGTAAACGGCCACAAGTTCAGCGTGTCCGGCGAGG
GCGAGGGCGATGCCACCTACGGCAAGCTGACCCTGAAGTTCATCTGCACCACCGGCAAGCTGCCCGTGCC
CTGGCCCACCCTCGTGACCACCCTGACCTACGGCGTGCAGTGCTTCAGCCGCTACCCCGACCACATGAAG
CAGCACGACTTCTTCAAGTCCGCCATGCCCGAAGGCTACGTCCAGGAGCGCACCATCTTCTTCAAGGACG
ACGGCAACTACAAGACCCGCGCCGAGGTGAAGTTCGAGGGCGACACCCTGGTGAACCGCATCGAGCTGAA
GGGCATCGACTTCAAGGAGGACGGCAACATCCTGGGGCACAAGCTGGAGTACAACTACAACAGCCACAAC
GTCTATATCATGGCCGACAAGCAGAAGAACGGCATCAAGGTGAACTTCAAGATCCGCCACAACATCGAGG
ACGGCAGCGTGCAGCTCGCCGACCACTACCAGCAGAACACCCCCATCGGCGACGGCCCCGTGCTGCTGCC
CGACAACCACTACCTGAGCACCCAGTCCGCCCTGAGCAAAGACCCCAACGAGAAGCGCGATCACATGGTC
CTGCTGGAGTTCGTGACCGCCGCCGGGATCACTCTCGGCATGGACGAGCTGTACAAGTAACGTAGAGTAA
GAATTCGATATCAAGCTTGTCGACCTAGTTCTAGAGGATCCAGACATGATAAGATACATTGATGAGTTTG
GACAAACCACAACTAGAATGCAGTGAAAAAAATGCTTTATTTGTGAAATTTGTGATGCTATTGCTTTATT
TGTAACCATTATAAGCTGCAATAAACAAGTTAACAACAACAATTGCATTCATTTTATGTTTCAGGTTCAG
GGGGAGGTGTGGGAGGTTTTTTAAAGCAAGTAAAACCTCTACAAATGTGGTATGGCTGATTATGATCCTG
CAAGCCTCGTCGTCCTGGCCGGACCACGCTATCTGTGCAAGGTCCCCGGCCCCGGACGCGCGCTCCATGA
GCAGAGCGCCCGCCGCCGAGGCGAAGACTCGGGCGGCGCCCTGCCCGTCCCACCAGGTCAACAGGCGGTA
ACCGGCCTCTTCATCGGGAATGCGCGCGACCTTCAGCATCGCCGGCATGTCCCCCTGGCGGACGGGAAGT
ATCCAGCTCGACCAAGCTGGCCGCGTCGAGTGAAGACGAAAGGGCCTCGTGATACGCCTATTTTTATAGG
TTAATGTCATGATAATAATGGTTTCTTAGACGTCAGGTGGCACTTTTCGGGGAAATGTGCGCGGAACCCC
TATTTGTTTATTTTTCTAAATACATTCAAATATGTATCCGCTCATGAGACAATAACCCTGATAAATGCTT
CAATAATATTGAAAAAGGAAGAGTATGAGTATTCAACATTTCCGTGTCGCCCTTATTCCCTTTTTTGCGG
CATTTTGCCTTCCTGTTTTTGCTCACCCAGAAACGCTGGTGAAAGTAAAAGATGCTGAAGATCAGTTGGG
TGCACGAGTGGGTTACATCGAACTGGATCTCAACAGCGGTAAGATCCTTGAGAGTTTTCGCCCCGAAGAA
CGTTTTCCAATGATGAGCACTTTTAAAGTTCTGCTATGTGGCGCGGTATTATCCCGTGTTGACGCCGGGC
AAGAGCAACTCGGTCGCCGCATACACTATTCTCAGAATGACTTGGTTGAGTACTCACCAGTCACAGAAAA
GCATCTTACGGATGGCATGACAGTAAGAGAATTATGCAGTGCTGCCATAACCATGAGTGATAACACTGCG
GCCAACTTACTTCTGACAACGATCGGAGGACCGAAGGAGCTAACCGCTTTTTTGCACAACATGGGGGATC
ATGTAACTCGCCTTGATCGTTGGGAACCGGAGCTGAATGAAGCCATACCAAACGACGAGCGTGACACCAC
GATGCCTGTAGCAATGGCAACAACGTTGCGCAAACTATTAACTGGCGAACTACTTACTCTAGCTTCCCGG
CAACAATTAATAGACTGGATGGAGGCGGATAAAGTTGCAGGACCACTTCTGCGCTCGGCCCTTCCGGCTG
GCTGGTTTATTGCTGATAAATCTGGAGCCGGTGAGCGTGGGTCTCGCGGTATCATTGCAGCACTGGGGCC
AGATGGTAAGCCCTCCCGTATCGTAGTTATCTACACGACGGGGAGTCAGGCAACTATGGATGAACGAAAT
AGACAGATCGCTGAGATAGGTGCCTCACTGATTAAGCATTGGTAACTGTCAGACCAAGTTTACTCATATA
TACTTTAGATTGATTTAAAACTTCATTTTTAATTTAAAAGGATCTAGGTGAAGATCCTTTTTGATAATCT
CATGACCAAAATCCCTTAACGTGAGTTTTCGTTCCACTGAGCGTCAGACCCCGTAGAAAAGATCAAAGGA
TCTTCTTGAGATCCTTTTTTTCTGCGCGTAATCTGCTGCTTGCAAACAAAAAAACCACCGCTACCAGCGG
TGGTTTGTTTGCCGGATCAAGAGCTACCAACTCTTTTTCCGAAGGTAACTGGCTTCAGCAGAGCGCAGAT
ACCAAATACTGTTCTTCTAGTGTAGCCGTAGTTAGGCCACCACTTCAAGAACTCTGTAGCACCGCCTACA
TACCTCGCTCTGCTAATCCTGTTACCAGTGGCTGCTGCCAGTGGCGATAAGTCGTGTCTTACCGGGTTGG
ACTCAAGACGATAGTTACCGGATAAGGCGCAGCGGTCGGGCTGAACGGGGGGTTCGTGCACACAGCCCAG
CTTGGAGCGAACGACCTACACCGAACTGAGATACCTACAGCGTGAGCTATGAGAAAGCGCCACGCTTCCC
GAAGGGAGAAAGGCGGACAGGTATCCGGTAAGCGGCAGGGTCGGAACAGGAGAGCGCACGAGGGAGCTTC
CAGGGGGAAACGCCTGGTATCTTTATAGTCCTGTCGGGTTTCGCCACCTCTGACTTGAGCGTCGATTTTT
GTGATGCTCGTCAGGGGGGCGGAGCCTATGGAAAAACGCCAGCAACGCGGCCTTTTTACGGTTCCTGGCC
TTTTGCTGGCCTTTTGCTCACATGTTCTTTCCTGCGTTATCCCCTGATTCTGTGGATAACCGTATTACCG
CCTTTGAGTGAGCTGATACCGCTCGCCGCAGCCGAACGACCGAGCGCAGCGAGTCAGTGAGCGAGGAAGC
GGAAG
Features (pLannotate 1.2.2; 17 found; start..end, strand, type, name):
      2..55      +  CDS            lacI (fragment): lac repressor; lacI; The lac repressor binds to the lac operator to inhibit transcription in E. coli. This inhibition can be relieved by adding lactose or isopropyl-β-D-thiogalactopyranoside (IPTG).
    388..443     -  polyA_signal   β-globin poly(A) signal: rabbit β-globin polyadenylation signal (Gil and Proudfoot, 1987)
    518..640     -  CDS            HBB: HBB_COLGU - Experimental evidence at transcript level: Swiss-Prot protein existence level 2. Involved in oxygen transport from the lung to the various peripheral tissues. From Colobus guereza (Mantled guereza) (Eastern black-and-white colobus monkey).
    644..1216    -  intron         β-globin intron: intron from rabbit β-globin gene
   1312..1343    -  misc_feature   MCS (fragment): pUC18/19 multiple cloning site
   1437..1475    -  promoter       minimal CMV promoter: human cytomegalovirus (CMV) immediate early promoter
   1493..1708    -  protein_bind   tetracycline response element (fragment): contains seven copies of the tetracycline operator tetO tetracycline repressor TetR
   1708..1753    +  promoter       TRE3GV promoter (fragment): 3rd-generation Tet-responsive promoter that can be activated by binding of Tet-On® 3G, optimized for retroviral and lentiviral vectors
   1829..1856    +  misc_feature   MCS (fragment): pBluescript multiple cloning site
   1861..2580    +  CDS            EGFP: the original enhanced GFP (Yang et al., 1996) mammalian codon-optimized
   2591..2613    +  misc_feature   MCS (fragment): pBluescript multiple cloning site
   2627..2761    -  polyA_signal   SV40 poly(A) signal: SV40 polyadenylation signal
   2784..2867    -  CDS            large T antigen (fragment): large T antigen from SV40 (simian virus 40)
   2861..3091    -  CDS            str (fragment): STR_KLEPN - Protein inferred from homology: Swiss-Prot protein existence level 3. The aminoglycoside phosphotransferases achieve inactivation of their antibiotic substrates by phosphorylation. From Klebsiella pneumoniae.
   3210..3314    +  promoter       AmpR promoter: bla
   3315..4175    +  CDS            AmpR: β-lactamase; bla; confers resistance to ampicillin, carbenicillin, and related antibiotics
   4346..4934    +  rep_origin     ori: high-copy-number ColE1/pMB1/pBR322/pUC origin of replication
