[The description below was written by a language model from this plasmid's Addgene catalogue record and pLannotate feature annotations shown in this document.]
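Description:
Salsa-BC81-P1G9 is a mammalian expression reporter plasmid built on the pCER206 backbone, one member of a series of barcoded reporters made for the PRESTO-Salsa multiplexed GPCR bioactivity screening platform. It is about 5.1 kb and is propagated in E. coli as a high-copy plasmid through a ColE1/pUC-type origin, with selection by ampicillin through the bla (AmpR) gene and its native promoter. No mammalian selection marker is annotated.

The payload is a synthetic EGFP/BC81 insert of roughly 730 bp, placed between BsrGI and HindIII sites and driven by a tetracycline response element. The feature table shows a bidirectional arrangement around the tetO repeats. On one side, a TRE3G-type minimal promoter fragment reads into mammalian codon-optimized EGFP, followed by a short polylinker stretch and an SV40 polyadenylation region. The barcode itself is not annotated, but the cloning sites suggest it lies at the 3′ end of or just downstream of EGFP, where it would be carried in the reporter transcript. On the other side, a minimal CMV promoter faces the opposite way toward a polylinker remnant, a rabbit β-globin intron with flanking exon sequence and a β-globin poly(A) signal. No coding sequence is annotated in this second arm. Short lacI, SV40 large T and aminoglycoside phosphotransferase fragments appear to be backbone remnants.

Because TRE promoters are silent unless a Tet-family transactivator binds, transcription of the EGFP-barcode message reports transactivator activity. In a pooled assay, a unique barcode such as BC81 allows the reporter output to be identified by sequencing. The record does not state which receptor this barcode is paired with.
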