Addgene plasmid #202922: Salsa-BC81-P1G9
Purpose: Expression of barcoded reporter plasmid for PRESTO-Salsa; EGFP/BC81
Depositing lab: Noah Palm. Depositing organization: Yale University. Publication: Highly multiplexed bioactivity screening reveals human and microbiota metabolome-GPCRome interactions. Chen H, Rosen CE, Gonzalez-Hernandez JA, Song D, Potempa J, Ring AM, Palm NW. Cell. 2023 Jul 6;186(14):3095-3110.e19. doi: 10.1016/j.cell.2023.05.024. Epub 2023 Jun 14. PubMed 37321219.
Backbone
  Vector backbone: pCER206
  Vector type: Mammalian Expression
Growth in bacteria
  Bacterial resistance: Ampicillin, 100 μg/mL
  Growth temperature: 37°C
  Growth strain: DH5alpha
  Copy number: High Copy
Gene/Insert
  Gene/Insert name: EGFP/BC81
  Species: Synthetic
  Insert size (bp): 730
  Promoter: Tet Response Element (TRE)
  Cloning method: Restriction Enzyme; 5′ cloning site BsrGI (not destroyed); 3′ cloning site HindIII (not destroyed)
  Sequencing primers: 5′ Custom primer (GAAGCGCGATCACATGG)
Terms and licenses: Academic/Nonprofit Terms; Industry Terms: Not Available to Industry
How to cite: Salsa-BC81-P1G9 was a gift from Noah Palm (Addgene plasmid # 202922 ; http://n2t.net/addgene:202922 ; RRID:Addgene_202922)
