>Addgene plasmid #202922 | Salsa-BC81-P1G9 | depositor partial sequence | sequence record 393795 | BC81
CGTAGAGTAA
